Addgene plasmid #185203: pST_H2FLK7_DrHD_b03_dom1 (pBS0668)
Purpose: For the mammalian expression of the Deinococcus radiodurans protein H2FLK7_DrHD_b03_dom1. This is one of the top performing targets in our apoptosis assay (it protected from apoptosis).
Depositing lab: Pamela Silver. Depositing organization: Harvard Medical School. Publication: Natural and Designed Proteins Inspired by Extremotolerant Organisms Can Form Condensates and Attenuate Apoptosis in Human Cells. Veling MT, Nguyen DT, Thadani NN, Oster ME, Rollins NJ, Brock KP, Bethel NP, Lim S, Baker D, Way JC, Marks DS, Chang RL, Silver PA. ACS Synth Biol. 2022 Mar 18;11(3):1292-1302. doi: 10.1021/acssynbio.1c00572. Epub 2022 Feb 18. PubMed 35176859.
Backbone
  Vector backbone: YK 02
  Vector type: Mammalian Expression
Growth in bacteria
  Bacterial resistance: Ampicillin, 100 μg/mL
  Growth temperature: 37°C
  Growth strain: DH5alpha
  Copy number: High Copy
Gene/Insert
  Gene/Insert name: H2FLK7_DrHD_b03_dom1
  Species: D. radiodurans
  Insert size (bp): 339
  Cloning method: Gibson Cloning
Terms and licenses: Academic/Nonprofit Terms; Industry Terms: Not Available to Industry
Depositor comments: This is one of the top performing targets in our apoptosis assay (it protected from apoptosis). See supplemental table 2 in our paper to see its performance in our assay. The negative control for this assay is pSecTag2 B which can be obtained from Thermo here https://www.thermofisher.com/order/catalog/product/V90020
How to cite: pST_H2FLK7_DrHD_b03_dom1 (pBS0668) was a gift from Pamela Silver (Addgene plasmid # 185203 ; http://n2t.net/addgene:185203 ; RRID:Addgene_185203)
