[The description below was written by a language model from this plasmid's Addgene catalogue record and pLannotate feature annotations shown in this document.]
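Description:
pST_H2FLK7_DrHD_b03_dom1 (pBS0668) is a mammalian expression plasmid of about 5.2 kb, built on a backbone recorded as YK 02, that carries a 339 bp insert encoding H2FLK7_DrHD_b03_dom1, a protein sequence attributed to the extremotolerant bacterium Deinococcus radiodurans. The insert was introduced by Gibson assembly. It is not itself annotated in the feature table, but the unannotated stretch between the T7 promoter and the bGH polyadenylation signal is where it would be expected to sit. Transcription in mammalian cells is driven by the human cytomegalovirus immediate-early enhancer and promoter and terminated by the bGH poly(A) signal. The T7 promoter upstream of the insert is a common site for in vitro transcription or sequencing. No epitope tags, signal peptides or reporters are annotated, so the record does not establish whether the protein is fused to anything.

In E. coli the plasmid is maintained at high copy through a ColE1/pUC-type origin and selected with ampicillin via the β-lactamase gene and its own promoter. An f1 origin is also present. A second selection cassette places the Sh ble (BleoR) gene under tandem SV40 early and EM7 promoters, followed by an SV40 poly(A) signal, an arrangement that confers Zeocin/bleomycin resistance in both mammalian cells and bacteria and could support stable line selection. Short hits to an HIV-1 LTR, lacI, the lac promoter/operator and bom appear to be fragmentary backbone remnants rather than functional modules.

The depositor describes the construct as one of the top-performing candidates in a human-cell apoptosis assay, where its expression protected cells from apoptosis. That work examined natural and designed proteins inspired by extremotolerant organisms, and used pSecTag2 B as the negative control.
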