Features (pLannotate 1.2.2; 20 found; start..end, strand, type, name):
     23..75      -  misc_feature   bom (fragment): basis of mobility region from pBR322
    230..609     +  enhancer       CMV enhancer: human cytomegalovirus immediate early enhancer
    610..813     +  promoter       CMV promoter: human cytomegalovirus (CMV) immediate early promoter
    809..842     +  LTR            5' LTR (truncated) (fragment): truncated 5' long terminal repeat (LTR) from HIV-1
    858..876     +  promoter       T7 promoter: promoter for bacteriophage T7 RNA polymerase
   1258..1482    +  polyA_signal   bGH poly(A) signal: bovine growth hormone polyadenylation signal
   1486..1507    +  promoter       SV40 promoter (fragment): SV40 enhancer and early promoter
   1528..1956    +  rep_origin     f1 ori (sequence partly withheld): f1 bacteriophage origin of replication; arrow indicates direction of (+) strand synthesis
   1970..2299    +  promoter       SV40 promoter: SV40 enhancer and early promoter
   2347..2394    +  promoter       EM7 promoter: synthetic bacterial promoter&nbsp
   2413..2787    +  CDS            BleoR: antibiotic-binding protein; Sh ble from Streptoalloteichus hindustanus; confers resistance to bleomycin, phleomycin, and Zeocin™
   2797..2922    +  CDS            ble (fragment): BLE_KLEPN - Experimental evidence at protein level: Swiss-Prot protein existence level 1. Binding protein with a strong affinity to the bleomycin family of antibiotics. Binds to CL990; an antimitotic-antibiotic compound. From Klebsiella pneumoniae.
   2917..3038    +  polyA_signal   SV40 poly(A) signal: SV40 polyadenylation signal
   3111..3127    -  protein_bind   lac operator: The lac repressor binds to the lac operator to inhibit transcription in E. coli. This inhibition can be relieved by adding lactose or isopropyl-β-D-thiogalactopyranoside (IPTG). lac repressor encoded by lacI
   3135..3165    -  promoter       lac promoter: promoter for the E. coli lac operon
   3180..3201    -  protein_bind   CAP binding site: CAP binding activates transcription in the presence of cAMP. E. coli catabolite activator protein
   3214..3306    -  CDS            lacI (fragment): lac repressor; lacI; The lac repressor binds to the lac operator to inhibit transcription in E. coli. This inhibition can be relieved by adding lactose or isopropyl-β-D-thiogalactopyranoside (IPTG).
   3489..4077    -  rep_origin     ori: high-copy-number ColE1/pMB1/pBR322/pUC origin of replication
   4248..5108    -  CDS            AmpR: β-lactamase; bla; confers resistance to ampicillin, carbenicillin, and related antibiotics
   5109..5213    -  promoter       AmpR promoter: bla
>Addgene plasmid #185203 | pST_H2FLK7_DrHD_b03_dom1 (pBS0668) | addgene full sequence | sequence record 366794 | Addgene NGS Result
ATCGGGAGATCTCCCGATCCCCTATGGTGCACTCTCAGTACAATCTGCTCTGATGCCGCATAGTTAAGCC
AGTATCTGCTCCCTGCTTGTGTGTTGGAGGTCGCTGAGTAGTGCGCGAGCAAAATTTAAGCTACAACAAG
GCAAGGCTTGACCGACAATTGCATGAAGAATCTGCTTAGGGTTAGGCGTTTTGCGCTGCTTCGCGATGTA
CGGGCCAGATATACGCGTTGACATTGATTATTGACTAGTTATTAATAGTAATCAATTACGGGGTCATTAG
TTCATAGCCCATATATGGAGTTCCGCGTTACATAACTTACGGTAAATGGCCCGCCTGGCTGACCGCCCAA
CGACCCCCGCCCATTGACGTCAATAATGACGTATGTTCCCATAGTAACGCCAATAGGGACTTTCCATTGA
CGTCAATGGGTGGAGTATTTACGGTAAACTGCCCACTTGGCAGTACATCAAGTGTATCATATGCCAAGTA
CGCCCCCTATTGACGTCAATGACGGTAAATGGCCCGCCTGGCATTATGCCCAGTACATGACCTTATGGGA
CTTTCCTACTTGGCAGTACATCTACGTATTAGTCATCGCTATTACCATGGTGATGCGGTTTTGGCAGTAC
ATCAATGGGCGTGGATAGCGGTTTGACTCACGGGGATTTCCAAGTCTCCACCCCATTGACGTCAATGGGA
GTTTGTTTTGGCACCAAAATCAACGGGACTTTCCAAAATGTCGTAACAACTCCGCCCCATTGACGCAAAT
GGGCGGTAGGCGTGTACGGTGGGAGGTCTATATAAGCAGAGCTCTCTGGCTAACTAGAGAACCCACTGCT
TACTGGCTTATCGAAATTAATACGACTCACTATAGGGAGACCCAAGCTGGCTAGCCACCATGACAGCCAA
GGGCATTGCCCACTCTGCCGAGGAGTGATGAATTGCCAATTGAAATTTGACGGCCTATGTCACTGAAACT
ATCCAAACACCCCATGTCGATACTGAACGTATCGACGCATACCTCCTTCCTTGAAAACGCACAATCATAC
AACTGGGCACATAATGCGTACGCCCATCTAGTACACCCATCTCTGTAGGTCCAGTTCAAGAGCTGGAAGA
GCACCCTCCACTTAGACGTGCCGTAAGATAGAGGTTAGTGAGAATAGCCATCCAATATGAGCGTTGATAG
CTAGACGAGGATAAGGCAGTGATAGAAGGGGCACCAAGCTTCATTCGCACCCGCTGATCAGCCTCGACTG
TGCCTTCTAGTTGCCAGCCATCTGTTGTTTGCCCCTCCCCCGTGCCTTCCTTGACCCTGGAAGGTGCCAC
TCCCACTGTCCTTTCCTAATAAAATGAGGAAATTGCATCGCATTGTCTGAGTAGGTGTCATTCTATTCTG
GGGGGTGGGGTGGGGCAGGACAGCAAGGGGGAGGATTGGGAAGACAATAGCAGGCATGCTGGGGATGCGG
TGGGCTCTATGGCTTCTGAGGCGGAAAGAACCAGCTGGGGCTCTAGGGGGTATCCCC
[124 nt withheld, positions 1528-1651]
C
[91 nt withheld, positions 1653-1743]
A
[49 nt withheld, positions 1745-1793]
CCTTTGACGTTGGAGTCCACGTTCTTT
[37 nt withheld, positions 1821-1857]
ACCCTATCTCGGTCTATTCTTTTGATTTATAAGGGATTTTGCCGATTTCGGCCTATTGGTTAAAAAATGA
GCTGATTTAACAAAAATTTAACGCGAATTAATTCTGTGGAATGTGTGTCAGTTAGGGTGTGGAAAGTCCC
CAGGCTCCCCAGCAGGCAGAAGTATGCAAAGCATGCATCTCAATTAGTCAGCAACCAGGTGTGGAAAGTC
CCCAGGCTCCCCAGCAGGCAGAAGTATGCAAAGCATGCATCTCAATTAGTCAGCAACCATAGTCCCGCCC
CTAACTCCGCCCATCCCGCCCCTAACTCCGCCCAGTTCCGCCCATTCTCCGCCCCATGGCTGACTAATTT
TTTTTATTTATGCAGAGGCCGAGGCCGCCTCTGCCTCTGAGCTATTCCAGAAGTAGTGAGGAGGCTTTTT
TGGAGGCCTAGGCTTTTGCAAAAAGCTCCCGGGAGCTTGTATATCCATTTTCGGATCTGATCAGCACGTG
TTGACAATTAATCATCGGCATAGTATATCGGCATAGTATAATACGACAAGGTGAGGAACTAAACCATGGC
CAAGTTGACCAGTGCCGTTCCGGTGCTCACCGCGCGCGACGTCGCCGGAGCGGTCGAGTTCTGGACCGAC
CGGCTCGGGTTCTCCCGGGACTTCGTGGAGGACGACTTCGCCGGTGTGGTCCGGGACGACGTGACCCTGT
TCATCAGCGCGGTCCAGGACCAGGTGGTGCCGGACAACACCCTGGCCTGGGTGTGGGTGCGCGGCCTGGA
CGAGCTGTACGCCGAGTGGTCGGAGGTCGTGTCCACGAACTTCCGGGACGCCTCCGGGCCGGCCATGACC
GAGATCGGCGAGCAGCCGTGGGGGCGGGAGTTCGCCCTGCGCGACCCGGCCGGCAACTGCGTGCACTTCG
TGGCCGAGGAGCAGGACTGACACGTGCTACGAGATTTCGATTCCACCGCCGCCTTCTATGAAAGGTTGGG
CTTCGGAATCGTTTTCCGGGACGCCGGCTGGATGATCCTCCAGCGCGGGGATCTCATGCTGGAGTTCTTC
GCCCACCCCAACTTGTTTATTGCAGCTTATAATGGTTACAAATAAAGCAATAGCATCACAAATTTCACAA
ATAAAGCATTTTTTTCACTGCATTCTAGTTGTGGTTTGTCCAAACTCATCAATGTATCTTATCATGTCTG
TATACCGTCGACCTCTAGCTAGAGCTTGGCGTAATCATGGTCATAGCTGTTTCCTGTGTGAAATTGTTAT
CCGCTCACAATTCCACACAACATACGAGCCGGAAGCATAAAGTGTAAAGCCTGGGGTGCCTAATGAGTGA
GCTAACTTACATTAATTGCGTTGCGCTCACTGCCCGCTTTCCAGTCGGGAAACCTGTCGTGCCAGCTGCA
TTAATGAATCGGCCAACGCGCGGGGAGAGGCGGTTTGCGTATTGGGCGCTCTTCCGCTTCCTCGCTCACT
GACTCGCTGCGCTCGGTCGTTCGGCTGCGGCGAGCGGTATCAGCTCACTCAAAGGCGGTAATACGGTTAT
CCACAGAATCAGGGGATAACGCAGGAAAGAACATGTGAGCAAAAGGCCAGCAAAAGGCCAGGAACCGTAA
AAAGGCCGCGTTGCTGGCGTTTTTCCATAGGCTCCGCCCCCCTGACGAGCATCACAAAAATCGACGCTCA
AGTCAGAGGTGGCGAAACCCGACAGGACTATAAAGATACCAGGCGTTTCCCCCTGGAAGCTCCCTCGTGC
GCTCTCCTGTTCCGACCCTGCCGCTTACCGGATACCTGTCCGCCTTTCTCCCTTCGGGAAGCGTGGCGCT
TTCTCATAGCTCACGCTGTAGGTATCTCAGTTCGGTGTAGGTCGTTCGCTCCAAGCTGGGCTGTGTGCAC
GAACCCCCCGTTCAGCCCGACCGCTGCGCCTTATCCGGTAACTATCGTCTTGAGTCCAACCCGGTAAGAC
ACGACTTATCGCCACTGGCAGCAGCCACTGGTAACAGGATTAGCAGAGCGAGGTATGTAGGCGGTGCTAC
AGAGTTCTTGAAGTGGTGGCCTAACTACGGCTACACTAGAAGAACAGTATTTGGTATCTGCGCTCTGCTG
AAGCCAGTTACCTTCGGAAAAAGAGTTGGTAGCTCTTGATCCGGCAAACAAACCACCGCTGGTAGCGGTG
GTTTTTTTGTTTGCAAGCAGCAGATTACGCGCAGAAAAAAAGGATCTCAAGAAGATCCTTTGATCTTTTC
TACGGGGTCTGACGCTCAGTGGAACGAAAACTCACGTTAAGGGATTTTGGTCATGAGATTATCAAAAAGG
ATCTTCACCTAGATCCTTTTAAATTAAAAATGAAGTTTTAAATCAATCTAAAGTATATATGAGTAAACTT
GGTCTGACAGTTACCAATGCTTAATCAGTGAGGCACCTATCTCAGCGATCTGTCTATTTCGTTCATCCAT
AGTTGCCTGACTCCCCGTCGTGTAGATAACTACGATACGGGAGGGCTTACCATCTGGCCCCAGTGCTGCA
ATGATACCGCGAGACCCACGCTCACCGGCTCCAGATTTATCAGCAATAAACCAGCCAGCCGGAAGGGCCG
AGCGCAGAAGTGGTCCTGCAACTTTATCCGCCTCCATCCAGTCTATTAATTGTTGCCGGGAAGCTAGAGT
AAGTAGTTCGCCAGTTAATAGTTTGCGCAACGTTGTTGCCATTGCTACAGGCATCGTGGTGTCACGCTCG
TCGTTTGGTATGGCTTCATTCAGCTCCGGTTCCCAACGATCAAGGCGAGTTACATGATCCCCCATGTTGT
GCAAAAAAGCGGTTAGCTCCTTCGGTCCTCCGATCGTTGTCAGAAGTAAGTTGGCCGCAGTGTTATCACT
CATGGTTATGGCAGCACTGCATAATTCTCTTACTGTCATGCCATCCGTAAGATGCTTTTCTGTGACTGGT
GAGTACTCAACCAAGTCATTCTGAGAATAGTGTATGCGGCGACCGAGTTGCTCTTGCCCGGCGTCAATAC
GGGATAATACCGCGCCACATAGCAGAACTTTAAAAGTGCTCATCATTGGAAAACGTTCTTCGGGGCGAAA
ACTCTCAAGGATCTTACCGCTGTTGAGATCCAGTTCGATGTAACCCACTCGTGCACCCAACTGATCTTCA
GCATCTTTTACTTTCACCAGCGTTTCTGGGTGAGCAAAAACAGGAAGGCAAAATGCCGCAAAAAAGGGAA
TAAGGGCGACACGGAAATGTTGAATACTCATACTCTTCCTTTTTCAATATTATTGAAGCATTTATCAGGG
TTATTGTCTCATGAGCGGATACATATTTGAATGTATTTAGAAAAATAAACAAATAGGGGTTCCGCGCACA
TTTCCCCGAAAAGTGCCACCTGACGTCGACGG
